Addgene plasmid #211013: pHTN-HaloTag_RPA2:1-270
Purpose: Mammalian expression of full-length human RPA2. N-terminal HaloTag.
Depositing lab: Cheryl Arrowsmith. Publication: A Target Class Ligandability Evaluation of WD40 Repeat-Containing Proteins. Ackloo S, Li F, Szewczyk M, Seitova A, Loppnau P, Zeng H, Xu J, Ahmad S, Arnautova YA, Baghaie AJ, Beldar S, Bolotokova A, Centrella PA, Chau I, Clark MA, Cuozzo JW, Dehghani-Tafti S, Disch JS, Dong A, Dumas A, Feng JA, Ghiabi P, Gibson E, Gilmer J, Goldman B, Green SR, Guie MA, Guilinger JP, Harms N, Herasymenko O, Houliston S, Hutchinson A, Kearnes S, Keefe AD, Kimani SW, Kramer T, Kutera M, Kwak HA, Lento C, Li Y, Liu J, Loup J, Machado RAC, Mulhern CJ, Perveen S, Righetto GL, Riley P, Shrestha S, Sigel EA, Silva M, Sintchak MD, Slakman BL, Taylor RD, Thompson J, Torng W, Underkoffler C, von Rechenberg M, Walsh RT, Watson I, Wilson DJ, Wolf E, Yadav M, Yazdi AK, Zhang J, Zhang Y, Santhakumar V, Edwards AM, Barsyte-Lovejoy D, Schapira M, Brown PJ, Halabelian L, Arrowsmith CH. J Med Chem. 2025 Jan 23;68(2):1092-1112. doi: 10.1021/acs.jmedchem.4c02010. Epub 2024 Nov 4. PubMed 39495097.
Backbone
  Vector backbone: pHTN-HaloTag
  Backbone manufacturer: Promega
  Vector type: Mammalian Expression
  Selectable markers: Neomycin (select with G418)
Growth in bacteria
  Bacterial resistance: Ampicillin, 100 μg/mL
  Growth temperature: 37°C
  Growth strain: DH5alpha
  Copy number: High Copy
Gene/Insert
  Gene/Insert name: RPA2:M1-E270
  Species: H. sapiens (human)
  Insert size (bp): 810
  Mutation: wild type
  Entrez Gene: RPA2 (a.k.a. REPA2, RP-A p32, RP-A p34, RPA32)
  Promoter: CMV
  Tag / fusion protein: HaloTag (N terminal on insert)
  Cloning method: Ligation Independent Cloning
  Sequencing primers: 5′ ACCTGATCGGCAGCGAGATC; 3′ CTTATCATGTCTGCTCGAAG
Resource information
  A portion of this plasmid was derived from a plasmid made by: Mammalian Gene Collection (BC012157.1)
Terms and licenses: Academic/Nonprofit Terms; Industry Terms: Not Available to Industry
Depositor comments: 5' Cloning Site: EcoRV (not destroyed), 3' Cloning Site: EcoRV (not destroyed). N terminal tag: maeigtgfpfdphyvevlgermhyvdvgprdgtpvlflhgnptssyvwrniiphvapthrciapdligmgksdkpdlgyffddhvrfmdafiealgleevvlvihdwgsalgfhwakrnpervkgiafmefirpiptwdewpefaretfqafrttdvgrkliidqnvfiegtlpmgvvrpltevemdhyrepflnpvdreplwrfpnelpiagepanivalveeymdwlhqspvpkllfwgtpgvlippaeaarlakslpnckavdigpglnllqednpdligseiarwlstleisgepttedlyfqsdnaiasef.
How to cite: pHTN-HaloTag_RPA2:1-270 was a gift from Cheryl Arrowsmith (Addgene plasmid # 211013 ; http://n2t.net/addgene:211013 ; RRID:Addgene_211013)
