[The description below was written by a language model from this plasmid's Addgene catalogue record and pLannotate feature annotations shown in this document.]
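Description:
pHTN-HaloTag_RPA2:1-270 is a mammalian expression plasmid of about 7 kb, built on Promega's pHTN-HaloTag backbone, that produces full-length, wild-type human RPA2 (residues M1 to E270, an 810 bp coding sequence) fused to an N-terminal HaloTag. RPA2 is the 32 kDa subunit of the heterotrimeric replication protein A complex, which binds and stabilises single-stranded DNA during replication and the DNA damage response. The insert derives from a Mammalian Gene Collection clone and was introduced by ligation-independent cloning at an EcoRV site that the record says is retained on both sides.

Transcription is driven by the CMV immediate-early enhancer and promoter, followed by a chimeric β-globin/immunoglobulin intron that promotes efficient mRNA processing, and ends at an SV40 polyadenylation signal. A T7 promoter just upstream of the open reading frame would also allow in vitro transcription. The HaloTag, a modified bacterial dehalogenase that forms a covalent bond with chloroalkane ligands, is separated from RPA2 by a linker containing a TEV protease site, so the tag can be cleaved off after capture. A separate SV40 early promoter–neo cassette with a synthetic poly(A) signal permits G418 selection of stable mammalian lines. In bacteria the plasmid is maintained through a high-copy ColE1/pUC-type origin and ampicillin resistance, and a cer region helps keep it monomeric. Several short annotated fragments (SET1, T7 terminator, large T antigen, M13 ori, bom, tnpA) are most likely backbone remnants or partial matches rather than functional parts.

The HaloTag fusion suits fluorescent labelling, pull-down or ligand-engagement assays in cells, although the record itself states only mammalian expression. The plasmid was deposited with a study of protein ligandability.
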