Features (pLannotate 1.2.2; 21 found; start..end, strand, type, name):
    140..517     +  enhancer       CMV enhancer: human cytomegalovirus immediate early enhancer
    519..718     +  promoter       CMV promoter: human cytomegalovirus (CMV) immediate early promoter
    857..989     +  intron         chimeric intron: chimera between introns from human β-globin and immunoglobulin heavy chain genes
   1033..1051    +  promoter       T7 promoter: promoter for bacteriophage T7 RNA polymerase
   1067..1957    +  CDS            HaloTag®: modified bacterial dehalogenase that forms covalent bonds with chloroalkane derivatives
   1970..1990    +  CDS            TEV site: tobacco etch virus (TEV) protease recognition and cleavage site
   2036..2845    +  CDS            RPA2 (sequence withheld): RFA2_HUMAN - Also known as REPA2, RPA32, RPA34. Experimental evidence at protein level: Swiss-Prot protein existence level 1. As part of the heterotrimeric replication protein A complex (RPA/RP-A), binds and stabilizes single-stranded DNA intermediates, that form during DNA replication or upon DNA stress. It prevents their reannealing and in parallel, recruits and activates different proteins and complexes involved in DNA metabolism. Thereby, it plays an essential role both in DNA replication and the cellular response to DNA damage. In the cellular response to DNA damage, the RPA complex contr
   2895..2920    +  CDS            SET1 (fragment): solubility-enhancement tag derived from T7 phage gene 10B
   2928..2944    +  terminator     T7 terminator (fragment): transcription terminator for bacteriophage T7 RNA polymerase
   2964..3085    -  polyA_signal   SV40 poly(A) signal: SV40 polyadenylation signal
   3108..3176    -  CDS            large T antigen (fragment): large T antigen from SV40 (simian virus 40)
   3181..3213    +  rep_origin     M13 ori (fragment): M13 bacteriophage origin of replication; arrow indicates direction of (+) strand synthesis
   3214..3265    -  misc_feature   bom (fragment): basis of mobility region from pBR322
   3330..3687    +  promoter       SV40 promoter: SV40 enhancer and early promoter
   3738..4529    +  CDS            neo: KKA2_KLEPN - Also known as kan, nptII. Experimental evidence at protein level: Swiss-Prot protein existence level 1. Resistance to kanamycin, neomycin, paromomycin, ribostamycin, butirosin and gentamicin B. From Klebsiella pneumoniae.
   4596..4644    +  polyA_signal   poly(A) signal: synthetic polyadenylation signal
   4665..4757    -  CDS            tnpA (fragment): TN5P_ECOLX - Also known as tnp. Experimental evidence at protein level: Swiss-Prot protein existence level 1. Mediates transposition of transposon Tn5 by a 'cut and paste' mechanism. First, the monomeric transposase binds the 19 bp inverted DNA repeats flanking the transposon. Then, dimerization of the DNA- bound transposase creates a synaptic DNA complex. After nicking of the first DNA strand, excision of the transposon proceeds through a series of intermediates. The transposase then mediates the insertion of the transposon at a new site by strand transfer. The activity of the wild- type tran
   4800..4904    +  promoter       AmpR promoter: bla
   4905..5765    +  CDS            AmpR: β-lactamase; bla; confers resistance to ampicillin, carbenicillin, and related antibiotics
   5923..6511    -  rep_origin     ori: high-copy-number ColE1/pMB1/pBR322/pUC origin of replication
   6627..6910    +  misc_feature   cer region: ColE1-derived recombination site that helps to maintain plasmids as monomers
>Addgene plasmid #211013 | pHTN-HaloTag_RPA2:1-270 | addgene full sequence | sequence record 423351 | Addgene NGS Result
TCAATATTGGCCATTAGCCATATTATTCATTGGTTATATAGCATAAATCAATATTGGCTATTGGCCATTG
CATACGTTGTATCTATATCATAATATGTACATTTATATTGGCTCATGTCCAATATGACCGCCATGTTGGC
ATTGATTATTGACTAGTTATTAATAGTAATCAATTACGGGGTCATTAGTTCATAGCCCATATATGGAGTT
CCGCGTTACATAACTTACGGTAAATGGCCCGCCTGGCTGACCGCCCAACGACCCCCGCCCATTGACGTCA
ATAATGACGTATGTTCCCATAGTAACGCCAATAGGGACTTTCCATTGACGTCAATGGGTGGAGTATTTAC
GGTAAACTGCCCACTTGGCAGTACATCAAGTGTATCATATGCCAAGTCCGCCCCCTATTGACGTCAATGA
CGGTAAATGGCCCGCCTGGCATTATGCCCAGTACATGACCTTACGGGACTTTCCTACTTGGCAGTACATC
TACGTATTAGTCATCGCTATTACCATGGTGATGCGGTTTTGGCAGTACACCAATGGGCGTGGATAGCGGT
TTGACTCACGGGGATTTCCAAGTCTCCACCCCATTGACGTCAATGGGAGTTTGTTTTGGCACCAAAATCA
ACGGGACTTTCCAAAATGTCGTAATAACCCCGCCCCGTTGACGCAAATGGGCGGTAGGCGTGTACGGTGG
GAGGTCTATATAAGCAGAGCTGGTTTAGTGAACCGTCAGATCACTAGAAGCTTTATTGCGGTAGTTTATC
ACAGTTAAATTGCTAACGCAGTCAGTGCTTCTGACACAACAGTCTCGAACTTAAGCTGCAGAAGTTGGTC
GTGAGGCACTGGGCAGGTAAGTATCAAGGTTACAAGACAGGTTTAAGGAGACCAATAGAAACTGGGCTTG
TCGAGACAGAGAAGACTCTTGCGTTTCTGATAGGCACCTATTGGTCTTACTGACATCCACTTTGCCTTTC
TCTCCACAGGTGTCCACTCCCAGTTCAATTACAGCTCTTAAGGCTAGAGTATTAATACGACTCACTATAG
GGCTAGCAAAGCCACCATGGCAGAAATCGGTACTGGCTTTCCATTCGACCCCCATTATGTGGAAGTCCTG
GGCGAGCGCATGCACTACGTCGATGTTGGTCCGCGCGATGGCACCCCTGTGCTGTTCCTGCACGGTAACC
CGACCTCCTCCTACGTGTGGCGCAACATCATCCCGCATGTTGCACCGACCCATCGCTGCATTGCTCCAGA
CCTGATCGGTATGGGCAAATCCGACAAACCAGACCTGGGTTATTTCTTCGACGACCACGTCCGCTTCATG
GATGCCTTCATCGAAGCCCTGGGTCTGGAAGAGGTCGTCCTGGTCATTCACGACTGGGGCTCCGCTCTGG
GTTTCCACTGGGCCAAGCGCAATCCAGAGCGCGTCAAAGGTATTGCATTTATGGAGTTCATCCGCCCTAT
CCCGACCTGGGACGAATGGCCAGAATTTGCCCGCGAGACCTTCCAGGCCTTCCGCACCACCGACGTCGGC
CGCAAGCTGATCATCGATCAGAACGTTTTTATCGAGGGTACGCTGCCGATGGGTGTCGTCCGCCCGCTGA
CTGAAGTCGAGATGGACCATTACCGCGAGCCGTTCCTGAATCCTGTTGACCGCGAGCCACTGTGGCGCTT
CCCAAACGAGCTGCCAATCGCCGGTGAGCCAGCGAACATCGTCGCGCTGGTCGAAGAATACATGGACTGG
CTGCACCAGTCCCCTGTCCCGAAGCTGCTGTTCTGGGGCACCCCAGGCGTTCTGATCCCACCGGCCGAAG
CCGCTCGCCTGGCCAAAAGCCTGCCTAACTGCAAGGCTGTGGACATCGGCCCGGGTCTGAATCTGCTGCA
AGAAGACAACCCGGACCTGATCGGCAGCGAGATCGCGCGCTGGCTGTCGACGCTCGAGATTTCCGGCGAG
CCAACCACTGAGGATCTGTACTTTCAGAGCGATAACGCGATCGCTTCCGAATTCAGAGCTCAACCGCGGA
TATCT
[810 nt withheld, positions 2036-2845]
TAAGATATCTAGATTTGGGCCCAATTCCTGCAGGATTTTGCGGCCGCTTGCTGAGTTGGCTGCTGCCACC
GCTGAGCAATAACTAGCATAACCCCTTGGCCGCTTCGAGCAGACATGATAAGATACATTGATGAGTTTGG
ACAAACCACAACTAGAATGCAGTGAAAAAAATGCTTTATTTGTGAAATTTGTGATGCTATTGCTTTATTT
GTAACCATTATAAGCTGCAATAAACAAGTTAACAACAACAATTGCATTCATTTTATGTTTCAGGTTCAGG
GGGAGATGTGGGAGGTTTTTTTAAGCAAGTAAAACCTCTACAAATGTGGTAAAATCGAATTTTAACAAAA
TATTAACGCTTACAATTTCCTGATGCGGTATTTTCTCCTTACGCATCTGTGCGGTATTTCACACCGCATA
CGCGGATCTGCGCAGCACCATGGCCTGAAATAACCTCTGAAAGAGGAACTTGGTTAGGTACCTTCTGAGG
CGGAAAGAACCAGCTGTGGAATGTGTGTCAGTTAGGGTGTGGAAAGTCCCCAGGCTCCCCAGCAGGCAGA
AGTATGCAAAGCATGCATCTCAATTAGTCAGCAACCAGGTGTGGAAAGTCCCCAGGCTCCCCAGCAGGCA
GAAGTATGCAAAGCATGCATCTCAATTAGTCAGCAACCATAGTCCCGCCCCTAACTCCGCCCATCCCGCC
CCTAACTCCGCCCAGTTCCGCCCATTCTCCGCCCCATGGCTGACTAATTTTTTTTATTTATGCAGAGGCC
GAGGCCGCCTCGGCCTCTGAGCTATTCCAGAAGTAGTGAGGAGGCTTTTTTGGAGGCCTAGGCTTTTGCA
AAAAGCTTGATTCTTCTGACACAACAGTCTCGAACTTAAGGCTAGAGCCACCATGATTGAACAAGATGGA
TTGCACGCAGGTTCTCCGGCCGCTTGGGTGGAGAGGCTATTCGGCTATGACTGGGCACAACAGACAATCG
GCTGCTCTGATGCCGCCGTGTTCCGGCTGTCAGCGCAGGGGCGCCCGGTTCTTTTTGTCAAGACCGACCT
GTCCGGTGCCCTGAATGAACTGCAGGACGAGGCAGCGCGGCTATCGTGGCTGGCCACGACGGGCGTTCCT
TGCGCAGCTGTGCTCGACGTTGTCACTGAAGCGGGAAGGGACTGGCTGCTATTGGGCGAAGTGCCGGGGC
AGGATCTCCTGTCATCTCACCTTGCTCCTGCCGAGAAAGTATCCATCATGGCTGATGCAATGCGGCGGCT
GCATACGCTTGATCCGGCTACCTGCCCATTCGACCACCAAGCGAAACATCGCATCGAGCGAGCACGTACT
CGGATGGAAGCCGGTCTTGTCGATCAGGATGATCTGGACGAAGAGCATCAGGGGCTCGCGCCAGCCGAAC
TGTTCGCCAGGCTCAAGGCGCGCATGCCCGACGGCGAGGATCTCGTCGTGACCCATGGCGATGCCTGCTT
GCCGAATATCATGGTGGAAAATGGCCGCTTTTCTGGATTCATCGACTGTGGCCGGCTGGGTGTGGCGGAC
CGCTATCAGGACATAGCGTTGGCTACCCGTGATATTGCTGAAGAGCTTGGCGGCGAATGGGCTGACCGCT
TCCTCGTGCTTTACGGTATCGCCGCTCCCGATTCGCAGCGCATCGCCTTCTATCGCCTTCTTGACGAGTT
CTTCTGAGCGGGACTCTGGGGTTCGAAATGACCGACCAAGCGACGCCCAACCTGCCATCACGATGGCCGC
AATAAAATATCTTTATTTTCATTACATCTGTGTGTTGGTTTTTTGTGTGAATCGATAGCGATAAGGATCC
TCTTTGCGCTTGCGTTTTCCCTTGTCCAGATAGCCCAGTAGCTGACATTCATCCGGGGTCAGCACCGTTT
CTGCGGACTGGCTTTCTACGTAATGGTTTCTTAGACGTCAGGTGGCACTTTTCGGGGAAATGTGCGCGGA
ACCCCTATTTGTTTATTTTTCTAAATACATTCAAATATGTATCCGCTCATGAGACAATAACCCTGATAAA
TGCTTCAATAATATTGAAAAAGGAAGAGTATGAGTATTCAACATTTCCGTGTCGCCCTTATTCCCTTTTT
TGCGGCATTTTGCCTTCCTGTTTTTGCTCACCCAGAAACGCTGGTGAAAGTAAAAGATGCTGAAGATCAG
TTGGGTGCACGAGTGGGTTACATCGAACTGGATCTCAACAGCGGTAAGATCCTTGAGAGTTTTCGCCCCG
AAGAACGTTTTCCAATGATGAGCACTTTCAAAGTTCTGCTATGTGGCGCGGTATTATCCCGTATTGACGC
CGGGCAAGAGCAACTCGGTCGCCGCATACACTATTCTCAGAATGACTTGGTTGAGTACTCACCAGTCACA
GAAAAGCATCTTACGGATGGCATGACAGTAAGAGAATTATGCAGTGCTGCCATAACCATGAGTGATAACA
CTGCGGCCAACTTACTTCTGACAACTATCGGAGGACCGAAGGAGCTAACCGCTTTTTTGCACAACATGGG
GGATCATGTAACTCGCCTTGATCGTTGGGAACCGGAGCTGAATGAAGCCATACCAAACGACGAGCGTGAC
ACCACGATGCCTGTAGCAATGGCAACAACGTTGCGCAAACTATTAACTGGCGAACTACTTACTCTAGCTT
CCCGGCAACAATTAATAGACTGGATGGAGGCGGATAAAGTTGCAGGACCACTTCTGCGCTCGGCCCTTCC
GGCTGGCTGGTTTATTGCTGATAAATCTGGAGCCGGTGAGCGTGGGTCTCGCGGTATCATTGCAGCACTG
GGGCCAGATGGTAAGCCCTCCCGTATCGTAGTTATCTACACGACGGGGAGTCAGGCAACTATGGATGAAC
GAAATAGACAGATCGCTGAGATAGGTGCCTCACTGATTAAGCATTGGTAATTCGAAATGACCGACCAAGC
GACGCCCAACCGGTATCAGCTCACTCAAAGGCGGTAATACGGTTATCCACAGAATCAGGGGATAACGCAG
GAAAGAACATGTGAGCAAAAGGCCAGCAAAAGGCCAGGAACCGTAAAAAGGCCGCGTTGCTGGCGTTTTT
CCATAGGCTCCGCCCCCCTGACGAGCATCACAAAAATCGACGCTCAAGTCAGAGGTGGCGAAACCCGACA
GGACTATAAAGATACCAGGCGTTTCCCCCTGGAAGCTCCCTCGTGCGCTCTCCTGTTCCGACCCTGCCGC
TTACCGGATACCTGTCCGCCTTTCTCCCTTCGGGAAGCGTGGCGCTTTCTCATAGCTCACGCTGTAGGTA
TCTCAGTTCGGTGTAGGTCGTTCGCTCCAAGCTGGGCTGTGTGCACGAACCCCCCGTTCAGCCCGACCGC
TGCGCCTTATCCGGTAACTATCGTCTTGAGTCCAACCCGGTAAGACACGACTTATCGCCACTGGCAGCAG
CCACTGGTAACAGGATTAGCAGAGCGAGGTATGTAGGCGGTGCTACAGAGTTCTTGAAGTGGTGGCCTAA
CTACGGCTACACTAGAAGGACAGTATTTGGTATCTGCGCTCTGCTGAAGCCAGTTACCTTCGGAAAAAGA
GTTGGTAGCTCTTGATCCGGCAAACAAACCACCGCTGGTAGCGGTGGTTTTTTTGTTTGCAAGCAGCAGA
TTACGCGCAGAAAAAAAGGATTTCAAGAAGATCCTTTGATCTTTTCTACGGGGTCTGACGCTCAGTGGAA
CGAAAACTCACGTTAAGGGATTTTGGTCATGAGATTATCAAAAAGGATCTTCACCTAGATCCTTTTATAG
TCCGGAAATACAGGAACGCACGCTGGATGGCCCTTCGCTGGGATGGTGAAACCATGAAAAATGGCAGCTT
CAGTGGATTAAGTGGGGGTAATGTGGCCTGTACCCTCTGGTTGCATAGGTATTCATACGGTTAAAATTTA
TCAGGCGCGATTGCGGCAGTTTTTCGGGTGGTTTGTTGCCATTTTTACCTGTCTGCTGCCGTGATCGCGC
TGAACGCGTTTTAGCGGTGCGTACAATTAAGGGATTATGGTAAATCCACTTACTGTCTGCCCTCGTAGCC
ATCGAGATAAACCGCAGTACTCCGGCCACGATGCGTCCGGCGTAGAGGATCGAGATCT
