>Addgene plasmid #211013 | pHTN-HaloTag_RPA2:1-270 | depositor partial sequence | sequence record 411506 | Insert sequence
[810 nt withheld, positions 1-810]
